Addgene plasmid #128156: SmoCFP
Purpose: Expression of Smoothened
Depositing lab: Jennifer Lippincott-Schwartz. Depositing organization: National Institute of Child Health and Human Development (NICHD). Publication: Primary cilia utilize glycoprotein-dependent adhesion mechanisms to stabilize long-lasting cilia-cilia contacts. Ott C, Elia N, Jeong SY, Insinna C, Sengupta P, Lippincott-Schwartz J. Cilia. 2012 Apr 25;1(1):3. doi: 10.1186/2046-2530-1-3. PubMed 23351752.
Backbone
  Vector backbone: pEGFP-C1
  Backbone manufacturer: Clontech
  Vector type: Mammalian Expression
Growth in bacteria
  Bacterial resistance: Kanamycin, 50 μg/mL
  Growth temperature: 37°C
  Growth strain: DH5alpha
  Copy number: Unknown
Gene/Insert
  Gene/Insert name: Smoothened
  Species: M. musculus (mouse)
  Entrez Gene: Smo (a.k.a. E130215L21Rik, Smoh, bnb, smoothened)
  Cloning method: Unknown
Terms and licenses: Academic/Nonprofit Terms; Industry Terms: Not Available to Industry
How to cite: SmoCFP was a gift from Jennifer Lippincott-Schwartz (Addgene plasmid # 128156 ; http://n2t.net/addgene:128156 ; RRID:Addgene_128156)
