[The description below was written by a language model from this plasmid's Addgene catalogue record and pLannotate feature annotations shown in this document.]
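Description:
SmoCFP is a mammalian expression plasmid of about 7.1 kb, built on the Clontech pEGFP-C1 backbone, that produces mouse Smoothened (Smo) fused to a cyan fluorescent protein. Transcription is driven by the human cytomegalovirus immediate-early enhancer and promoter. The Smo coding sequence comes first and is followed, after a short linker, by a fluorescent protein coding sequence that the annotation identifies as mCerulean, a rapidly maturing monomeric cyan variant derived from Aequorea victoria GFP. The fluorophore therefore sits at the C-terminus of Smoothened, even though the named backbone is a C1-type vector, and it has replaced the original EGFP. A remnant multiple cloning site lies downstream of the fluorescent protein, and the transcript is terminated by the SV40 polyadenylation signal. The cloning method is not recorded.

The plasmid is propagated in E. coli through a high-copy ColE1/pUC-type origin and selected with kanamycin. Resistance comes from the Tn5 NeoR/KanR aminoglycoside phosphotransferase gene, which is preceded by both a bacterial promoter and the SV40 enhancer/early promoter and followed by the HSV TK polyadenylation signal. This arrangement lets the same marker confer kanamycin resistance in bacteria and G418 resistance in transfected mammalian cells. An f1 origin is also present for single-stranded DNA production. The short large T antigen, ble and bGH poly(A) fragments in the annotation appear to be partial matches in backbone sequence rather than functional elements.

Smoothened is a G protein-coupled receptor-like transducer of Hedgehog signalling that acts in the primary cilium. The stated purpose is simply expression of Smoothened, and the associated publication studies primary cilia and cilia-cilia contacts, which suggests use as a fluorescent ciliary membrane marker for imaging.
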