Features (pLannotate 1.2.2; 15 found; start..end, strand, type, name):
     61..364     +  enhancer       CMV enhancer: human cytomegalovirus immediate early enhancer
    365..568     +  promoter       CMV promoter: human cytomegalovirus (CMV) immediate early promoter
    605..2983    +  CDS            Smo: SMO_MOUSE - Also known as Smoh. Experimental evidence at protein level: Swiss-Prot protein existence level 1. G protein-coupled receptor that probably associates with the patched protein (PTCH) to transduce the hedgehog's proteins signal. Binding of sonic hedgehog (SHH) to its receptor patched is thought to prevent normal inhibition by patched of smoothened (SMO) (By similarity). Required for the accumulation of KIF7, GLI2 and GLI3 in the cilia. Interacts with DLG5 at the ciliary base to induce the accumulation of KIF7 and GLI2 at the ciliary tip for GLI2 activation (PubMed:25644602). From Mus
   3014..3730    +  CDS            mCerulean: mCerulean is a basic (constitutively fluorescent) cyan fluorescent protein published in 2005, derived from Aequorea victoria. It is reported to be a very rapidly-maturing monomer.
   3731..3796    +  misc_feature   MCS: multiple cloning site
   3813..3897    +  CDS            large T antigen (fragment): large T antigen from SV40 (simian virus 40)
   3920..4041    +  polyA_signal   SV40 poly(A) signal: SV40 polyadenylation signal
   4075..4503    -  rep_origin     f1 ori (sequence partly withheld): f1 bacteriophage origin of replication; arrow indicates direction of (+) strand synthesis
   4530..4634    +  promoter       AmpR promoter: bla
   4636..4993    +  promoter       SV40 promoter: SV40 enhancer and early promoter
   5028..5822    +  CDS            NeoR/KanR: aminoglycoside phosphotransferase from Tn5; aph(3')-II (or nptII); confers resistance to neomycin, kanamycin, and G418 (Geneticin®)
   5843..5995    +  CDS            ble (fragment): BLE_KLEPN - Experimental evidence at protein level: Swiss-Prot protein existence level 1. Binding protein with a strong affinity to the bleomycin family of antibiotics. Binds to CL990; an antimitotic-antibiotic compound. From Klebsiella pneumoniae.
   6054..6101    +  polyA_signal   HSV TK poly(A) signal: herpes simplex virus thymidine kinase polyadenylation signal (Cole and Stacy, 1985)
   6192..6208    -  polyA_signal   bGH poly(A) signal (fragment): bovine growth hormone polyadenylation signal
   6430..7018    +  rep_origin     ori: high-copy-number ColE1/pMB1/pBR322/pUC origin of replication
>Addgene plasmid #128156 | SmoCFP | addgene full sequence | sequence record 252631 | Addgene NGS Result
TAGTTATTAATAGTAATCAATTACGGGGTCATTAGTTCATAGCCCATATATGGAGTTCCGCGTTACATAA
CTTACGGTAAATGGCCCGCCTGGCTGACCGCCCAACGACCCCCGCCCATTGACGTCAATAATGACGTATG
TTCCCATAGTAACGCCAATAGGGACTTTCCATTGACGTCAATGGGTGGAGTATTTACGGTAAACTGCCCA
CTTGGCAGTACATCAAGTGTATCATATGCCAAGTACGCCCCCTATTGACGTCAATGACGGTAAATGGCCC
GCCTGGCATTATGCCCAGTACATGACCTTATGGGACTTTCCTACTTGGCAGTACATCTACGTATTAGTCA
TCGCTATTACCATGGTGATGCGGTTTTGGCAGTACATCAATGGGCGTGGATAGCGGTTTGACTCACGGGG
ATTTCCAAGTCTCCACCCCATTGACGTCAATGGGAGTTTGTTTTGGCACCAAAATCAACGGGACTTTCCA
AAATGTCGTAACAACTCCGCCCCATTGACGCAAATGGGCGGTAGGCGTGTACGGTGGGAGGTCTATATAA
GCAGAGCTGGTTTAGTGAACCGTCAGATCCGCTACAAGCTTACCATGGCCGCTGGCCGCCCCGTGCGTGG
GCCCGAGCTGGCGCCCCGGAGGCTGCTGCAGTTGCTGCTGCTGGTACTGCTGGGGGGCCCGGGCCGGGGG
GCGGCCTTGAGCGGGAACGTGACCGGGCCTGGGCCTCACAGCGCCAGCGGGAGCTCGAGGAGGAACGTGC
CGGTGACCAGCCCTCCGCCGCCGCTGCTGAGCCACTGCGGCCGGGCCGCCCACTGCGAGCCTTTGCGCTA
CAACGTGTGCCTGGGCTCGGCGCTGCCCTACGGAGCCACCACCACGCTGCTGGCTGGGGACTCGGACTCG
CAGGAGGAAGCGCACGGCAAGCTCGTGCTCTGGTCCGGCCTCCGGAATGCCCCCCGCTGCTGGGCAGTGA
TCCAGCCCCTGCTGTGTGCTGTCTACATGCCCAAGTGTGAGAATGACCGAGTGGAGTTGCCCAGCCGTAC
CCTCTGCCAGGCCACCCGAGGCCCCTGTGCCATTGTGGAGCGGGAGCGAGGGTGGCCTGACTTTCTGCGT
TGCACACCGGACCACTTCCCTGAAGGCTGCCCAAACGAGGTACAAAACATCAAGTTCAACAGCTCAGGCC
AATGTGAAGCACCCTTGGTGCGAACAGACAACCCCAAGAGCTGGTATGAGGACGTGGAGGGCTGTGGGAT
TCAGTGTCAGAACCCGCTGTTCACCGAGGCCGAGCACCAGGACATGCACAGCTACATCGCAGCCTTCGGG
GCGGTCACTGGTCTCTGCACGCTCTTCACACTGGCCACCTTTGTGGCTGACTGGCGGAATTCCAATCGCT
ACCCTGCGGTTATTCTCTTCTATGTCAATGCGTGTTTCTTCGTGGGCAGCATTGGCTGGCTGGCCCAGTT
CATGGATGGTGCCCGCCGAGAGATTGTTTGCCGAGCAGATGGCACCATGAGATTTGGGGAGCCCACCTCC
AGTGAGACCCTGTCCTGTGTCATCATCTTTGTCATTGTGTACTATGCCTTGATGGCTGGAGTAGTCTGGT
TCGTGGTCCTCACCTATGCCTGGCACACCTCCTTCAAAGCCCTGGGCACCACCTACCAGCCTCTCTCGGG
CAAGACATCCTATTTCCACCTGCTCACGTGGTCACTCCCCTTTGTCCTCACGGTGGCAATCCTGGCTGTG
GCTCAGGTAGATGGAGACTCCGTGAGTGGCATCTGTTTTGTAGGCTACAAGAACTATCGGTACCGTGCTG
GCTTTGTCCTGGCCCCAATTGGCCTGGTGCTTATTGTGGGAGGCTACTTCCTCATCAGAGGGGTCATGAC
TCTGTTCTCCATCAAGAGCAACCACCCTGGGCTCTTAAGTGAGAAGGCAGCCAGCAAGATCAACGAGACC
ATGCTGCGCCTGGGCATTTTTGGCTTCCTGGCCTTTGGCTTTGTGCTCATCACCTTCAGCTGCCACTTCT
ATGACTTCTTCAACCAGGCTGAGTGGGAGCGTAGCTTCCGGGACTATGTGCTATGCCAAGCCAACGTGAC
CATCGGGCTGCCTACCAAGAAGCCCATTCCTGACTGTGAGATCAAGAATCGGCCCAGCCTCCTGGTGGAG
AAGATCAATCTATTTGCCATGTTTGGCACTGGCATTGCCATGAGCACCTGGGTCTGGACCAAGGCCACCC
TGCTCATCTGGAGGCGCACCTGGTGCAGGTTGACTGGGCACAGTGATGATGAGCCCAAGAGAATCAAGAA
GAGCAAGATGATCGCCAAGGCCTTCTCTAAGCGGCGTGAGCTGCTGCAGAACCCGGGCCAGGAGCTCTCC
TTCAGCATGCACACTGTCTCCCATGATGGACCTGTTGCGGGTTTGGCTTTTGACCTCAATGAACCCTCAG
CTGACGTCTCCTCTGCCTGGGCTCAGCATGTCACCAAGATGGTGGCTCGGAGAGGAGCCATATTGCCCCA
GGATGTGTCCGTTACCCCTGTGGCAACTCCAGTGCCACCAGAAGAACAAGCCAACATGTGGCTGGTTGAG
GCAGAGATCTCCCCAGAGTTAGAGAAGCGTTTGGGCCGGAAGAAAAAGCGGAGGAAGAGGAAGAAGGAGG
TGTGCCCCTTGGGGCCAGCCCCTGAGCTTCACCACTCTGCCCCTGTTCCTGCCACCAGTGCAGTTCCTCG
GCTGCCTCAGCTGCCTCGGCAGAAGTGCCTGGTAGCTGCAAACGCCTGGGGAACAGGGGAGTCCTGCCGA
CAGGGAGCCTGGACTCTAGTCTCCAACCCCTTCTGCCCAGAGCCTAGTCCCCATCAAGATCCATTTCTCC
CTGGTGCCTCAGCCCCCCGGGTCTGGGCTCAGGGCCGCCTCCAGGGGCTGGGATCCATTCATTCCCGCAC
TAACCTAATGGAGGCTGAGATCTTGGATGCAGACTCGGACTTCAGAAAAGAGCTAGCGCTACCGGTCGCC
ACCATGGTGAGCAAGGGCGAGGAGCTGTTCACCGGGGTGGTGCCCATCCTGGTCGAGCTGGACGGCGACG
TAAACGGCCACAAGTTCAGCGTGTCCGGCGAGGGCGAGGGCGATGCCACCTACGGCAAGCTGACCCTGAA
GTTCATCTGCACCACCGGCAAGCTGCCCGTGCCCTGGCCCACCCTCGTGACCACCCTGACCTGGGGCGTG
CAGTGCTTCGCCCGCTACCCCGACCACATGAAGCAGCACGACTTCTTCAAGTCCGCCATGCCCGAAGGCT
ACGTCCAGGAGCGCACCATCTTCTTCAAGGACGACGGCAACTACAAGACCCGCGCCGAGGTGAAGTTCGA
GGGCGACACCCTGGTGAACCGCATCGAGCTGAAGGGCATCGACTTCAAGGAGGACGGCAACATCCTGGGG
CACAAGCTGGAGTACAACGCCATCAGCGACAACGTCTATATCACCGCCGACAAGCAGAAGAACGGCATCA
AGGCCAACTTCAAGATCCGCCACAACATCGAGGACGGCAGCGTGCAGCTCGCCGACCACTACCAGCAGAA
CACCCCCATCGGCGACGGCCCCGTGCTGCTGCCCGACAACCACTACCTGAGCACCCAGTCCAAGCTGAGC
AAAGACCCCAACGAGAAGCGCGATCACATGGTCCTGCTGGAGTTCGTGACCGCCGCCGGGATCACTCTCG
GCATGGACGAGCTGTACAAGTCCGGACTCAGATCTCGAGCTCAAGCTTCGAATTCTGCAGTCGACGGTAC
CGCGGGCCCGGGATCCACCGGATCTAGATAACTGATCATAATCAGCCATACCACATTTGTAGAGGTTTTA
CTTGCTTTAAAAAACCTCCCACACCTCCCCCTGAACCTGAAACATAAAATGAATGCAATTGTTGTTGTTA
ACTTGTTTATTGCAGCTTATAATGGTTACAAATAAAGCAATAGCATCACAAATTTCACAAATAAAGCATT
TTTTTCACTGCATTCTAGTTGTGGTTTGTCCAAACTCATCAATGTATCTTAACGCGTAAATTGTAAGCGT
TAATATTTTGTTAAAATTCGCGTTAAATTTTTGTTAAATCAGCTCATTTTTTAACCAATAGGCCGAAATC
GGCAAAATCCCTTATAAATCAAAAGAATAGACCGAGATAGGGT
[37 nt withheld, positions 4174-4210]
AAAGAACGTGGACTCCAACGTCAAAGG
[49 nt withheld, positions 4238-4286]
T
[91 nt withheld, positions 4288-4378]
G
[124 nt withheld, positions 4380-4503]
CAGGTGGCACTTTTCGGGGAAATGTGCGCGGAACCCCTATTTGTTTATTTTTCTAAATACATTCAAATAT
GTATCCGCTCATGAGACAATAACCCTGATAAATGCTTCAATAATATTGAAAAAGGAAGAGTCCTGAGGCG
GAAAGAACCAGCTGTGGAATGTGTGTCAGTTAGGGTGTGGAAAGTCCCCAGGCTCCCCAGCAGGCAGAAG
TATGCAAAGCATGCATCTCAATTAGTCAGCAACCAGGTGTGGAAAGTCCCCAGGCTCCCCAGCAGGCAGA
AGTATGCAAAGCATGCATCTCAATTAGTCAGCAACCATAGTCCCGCCCCTAACTCCGCCCATCCCGCCCC
TAACTCCGCCCAGTTCCGCCCATTCTCCGCCCCATGGCTGACTAATTTTTTTTATTTATGCAGAGGCCGA
GGCCGCCTCGGCCTCTGAGCTATTCCAGAAGTAGTGAGGAGGCTTTTTTGGAGGCCTAGGCTTTTGCAAA
GATCGATCAAGAGACAGGATGAGGATCGTTTCGCATGATTGAACAAGATGGATTGCACGCAGGTTCTCCG
GCCGCTTGGGTGGAGAGGCTATTCGGCTATGACTGGGCACAACAGACAATCGGCTGCTCTGATGCCGCCG
TGTTCCGGCTGTCAGCGCAGGGGCGCCCGGTTCTTTTTGTCAAGACCGACCTGTCCGGTGCCCTGAATGA
ACTGCAAGACGAGGCAGCGCGGCTATCGTGGCTGGCCACGACGGGCGTTCCTTGCGCAGCTGTGCTCGAC
GTTGTCACTGAAGCGGGAAGGGACTGGCTGCTATTGGGCGAAGTGCCGGGGCAGGATCTCCTGTCATCTC
ACCTTGCTCCTGCCGAGAAAGTATCCATCATGGCTGATGCAATGCGGCGGCTGCATACGCTTGATCCGGC
TACCTGCCCATTCGACCACCAAGCGAAACATCGCATCGAGCGAGCACGTACTCGGATGGAAGCCGGTCTT
GTCGATCAGGATGATCTGGACGAAGAGCATCAGGGGCTCGCGCCAGCCGAACTGTTCGCCAGGCTCAAGG
CGAGCATGCCCGACGGCGAGGATCTCGTCGTGACCCATGGCGATGCCTGCTTGCCGAATATCATGGTGGA
AAATGGCCGCTTTTCTGGATTCATCGACTGTGGCCGGCTGGGTGTGGCGGACCGCTATCAGGACATAGCG
TTGGCTACCCGTGATATTGCTGAAGAGCTTGGCGGCGAATGGGCTGACCGCTTCCTCGTGCTTTACGGTA
TCGCCGCTCCCGATTCGCAGCGCATCGCCTTCTATCGCCTTCTTGACGAGTTCTTCTGAGCGGGACTCTG
GGGTTCGAAATGACCGACCAAGCGACGCCCAACCTGCCATCACGAGATTTCGATTCCACCGCCGCCTTCT
ATGAAAGGTTGGGCTTCGGAATCGTTTTCCGGGACGCCGGCTGGATGATCCTCCAGCGCGGGGATCTCAT
GCTGGAGTTCTTCGCCCACCCTAGGGGGAGGCTAACTGAAACACGGAAGGAGACAATACCGGAAGGAACC
CGCGCTATGACGGCAATAAAAAGACAGAATAAAACGCACGGTGTTGGGTCGTTTGTTCATAAACGCGGGG
TTCGGTCCCAGGGCTGGCACTCTGTCGATACCCCACCGAGACCCCATTGGGGCCAATACGCCCGCGTTTC
TTCCTTTTCCCCACCCCACCCCCCAAGTTCGGGTGAAGGCCCAGGGCTCGCAGCCAACGTCGGGGCGGCA
GGCCCTGCCATAGCCTCAGGTTACTCATATATACTTTAGATTGATTTAAAACTTCATTTTTAATTTAAAA
GGATCTAGGTGAAGATCCTTTTTGATAATCTCATGACCAAAATCCCTTAACGTGAGTTTTCGTTCCACTG
AGCGTCAGACCCCGTAGAAAAGATCAAAGGATCTTCTTGAGATCCTTTTTTTCTGCGCGTAATCTGCTGC
TTGCAAACAAAAAAACCACCGCTACCAGCGGTGGTTTGTTTGCCGGATCAAGAGCTACCAACTCTTTTTC
CGAAGGTAACTGGCTTCAGCAGAGCGCAGATACCAAATACTGTTCTTCTAGTGTAGCCGTAGTTAGGCCA
CCACTTCAAGAACTCTGTAGCACCGCCTACATACCTCGCTCTGCTAATCCTGTTACCAGTGGCTGCTGCC
AGTGGCGATAAGTCGTGTCTTACCGGGTTGGACTCAAGACGATAGTTACCGGATAAGGCGCAGCGGTCGG
GCTGAACGGGGGGTTCGTGCACACAGCCCAGCTTGGAGCGAACGACCTACACCGAACTGAGATACCTACA
GCGTGAGCTATGAGAAAGCGCCACGCTTCCCGAAGGGAGAAAGGCGGACAGGTATCCGGTAAGCGGCAGG
GTCGGAACAGGAGAGCGCACGAGGGAGCTTCCAGGGGGAAACGCCTGGTATCTTTATAGTCCTGTCGGGT
TTCGCCACCTCTGACTTGAGCGTCGATTTTTGTGATGCTCGTCAGGGGGGCGGAGCCTATGGAAAAACGC
CAGCAACGCGGCCTTTTTACGGTTCCTGGCCTTTTGCTGGCCTTTTGCTCACATGTTCTTTCCTGCGTTA
TCCCCTGATTCTGTGGATAACCGTATTACCGCCATGCAT
